>Addgene plasmid #201383 | BFP | addgene full sequence | sequence record 399881 | Addgene NGS Result
CCCATATATGGAGTTCCGCGTTACATAACTTACGGTAAATGGCCCGCCTGGCTGACCGCCCAACGACCCC
CGCCCATTGACGTCAATAATGACGTATGTTCCCATAGTAACGCCAATAGGGACTTTCCATTGACGTCAAT
GGGTGGAGTATTTACGGTAAACTGCCCACTTGGCAGTACATCAAGTGTATCATATGCCAAGTACGCCCCC
TATTGACGTCAATGACGGTAAATGGCCCGCCTGGCATTATGCCCAGTACATGACCTTATGGGACTTTCCT
ACTTGGCAGTACATCTACGTATTAGTCATCGCTATTACCATGGTGATGCGGTTTTGGCAGTACATCAATG
GGCGTGGATAGCGGTTTGACTCACGGGGATTTCCAAGTCTCCACCCCATTGACGTCAATGGGAGTTTGTT
TTGGCACCAAAATCAACGGGACTTTCCAAAATGTCGTAACAACTCCGCCCCATTGACGCAAATGGGCGGT
AGGCGTGTACGGTGGGAGGTCTATATAAGCAGAGCTGGTTTAGTGAACCGTCAGATCCGCTAGCGCTACC
GGTCGCCACCATGGTGAGCAAGGGCGAGGAGCTGTTCACCGGGGTGGTGCCCATCCTGGTCGAGCTGGAC
GGCGACGTAAACGGCCACAAGTTCAGCGTGAGGGGCGAGGGCGAGGGCGATGCCACCAACGGCAAGCTGA
CCCTGAAGTTCATCTGCACCACCGGCAAGCTGCCCGTGCCCTGGCCCACCCTCGTGACCACCCTGAGCCA
CGGCGTGCAGTGCTTCGCCCGCTACCCCGACCACATGAAGCAGCACGACTTCTTCAAGTCCGCCATGCCC
GAAGGCTACGTCCAGGAGCGCACCATCTTCTTCAAGGACGACGGCACCTACAAGACCCGCGCCGAGGTGA
AGTTCGAGGGCGACACCCTGGTGAACCGCATCGAGCTGAAGGGCGTCGACTTCAAGGAGGACGGCAACAT
CCTGGGGCACAAGCTGGAGTACAACTTCAACAGCCACAACATCTATATCATGGCCGTCAAGCAGAAGAAC
GGCATCAAGGTGAACTTCAAGATCCGCCACAACGTGGAGGACGGCAGCGTGCAGCTCGCCGACCACTACC
AGCAGAACACCCCCATCGGCGACGGCCCCGTGCTGCTGCCCGACAGCCACTACCTGAGCACCCAGTCCGT
GCTGAGCAAAGACCCCAACGAGAAGCGCGATCACATGGTCCTGCTGGAGTTCCGCACCGCCGCCGGGATC
ACTCTCGGCATGGACGAGCTGTACAAGTAAGTCGACCCGGGTATCCGTATGATGTGCCTGACTACGCATG
ATATCTCGAGCACCACCACCACCACCACTGAGATCCGGCTGCTAACAAAGCCCGAAAGGAAGCTGAGTTG
GCTGCTGCCACCGCTGAGCAATAACTAGCATAACCCCTTGGGGCCTCTAAACGGGTCTTGAGGGGTTTTT
TGCTGAAAGGAGGAACTATATCCGGATGTGGTTTGTCCAAACTCATCAATGTATCTTAACGCGTAAATTG
TAAGCGTTAATATTTTGTTAAAATTCGCGTTAAATTTTTGTTAAATCAGCTCATTTTTTAACCAATAGGC
CGAAATCGGCAAAATCCCTTATAAATCAAAAGAATAGACCGAGATAGGGT
[37 nt withheld, positions 1661-1697]
AAAGAACGTGGACTCCAACGTCAAAGG
[49 nt withheld, positions 1725-1773]
T
[91 nt withheld, positions 1775-1865]
G
[124 nt withheld, positions 1867-1990]
CAGGTGGCACTTTTCGGGGAAATGTGCGCGGAACCCCTATTTGTTTATTTTTCTAAATACATTCAAATAT
GTATCCGCTCATGAGACAATAACCCTGATAAATGCTTCAATAATATTGAAAAAGGAAGAGTCCTGAGGCG
GAAAGAACCAGCTGTGGAATGTGTGTCAGTTAGGGTGTGGAAAGTCCCCAGGCTCCCCAGCAGGCAGAAG
TATGCAAAGCATGCATCTCAATTAGTCAGCAACCAGGTGTGGAAAGTCCCCAGGCTCCCCAGCAGGCAGA
AGTATGCAAAGCATGCATCTCAATTAGTCAGCAACCATAGTCCCGCCCCTAACTCCGCCCATCCCGCCCC
TAACTCCGCCCAGTTCCGCCCATTCTCCGCCCCATGGCTGACTAATTTTTTTTATTTATGCAGAGGCCGA
GGCCGCCTCGGCCTCTGAGCTATTCCAGAAGTAGTGAGGAGGCTTTTTTGGAGGCCTAGGCTTTTGCAAA
GATCGATCAAGAGACAGGATGAGGATCGTTTCGCATGATTGAACAAGATGGATTGCACGCAGGTTCTCCG
GCCGCTTGGGTGGAGAGGCTATTCGGCTATGACTGGGCACAACAGACAATCGGCTGCTCTGATGCCGCCG
TGTTCCGGCTGTCAGCGCAGGGGCGCCCGGTTCTTTTTGTCAAGACCGACCTGTCCGGTGCCCTGAATGA
ACTGCAAGACGAGGCAGCGCGGCTATCGTGGCTGGCCACGACGGGCGTTCCTTGCGCAGCTGTGCTCGAC
GTTGTCACTGAAGCGGGAAGGGACTGGCTGCTATTGGGCGAAGTGCCGGGGCAGGATCTCCTGTCATCTC
ACCTTGCTCCTGCCGAGAAAGTATCCATCATGGCTGATGCAATGCGGCGGCTGCATACGCTTGATCCGGC
TACCTGCCCATTCGACCACCAAGCGAAACATCGCATCGAGCGAGCACGTACTCGGATGGAAGCCGGTCTT
GTCGATCAGGATGATCTGGACGAAGAGCATCAGGGGCTCGCGCCAGCCGAACTGTTCGCCAGGCTCAAGG
CGAGCATGCCCGACGGCGAGGATCTCGTCGTGACCCATGGCGATGCCTGCTTGCCGAATATCATGGTGGA
AAATGGCCGCTTTTCTGGATTCATCGACTGTGGCCGGCTGGGTGTGGCGGACCGCTATCAGGACATAGCG
TTGGCTACCCGTGATATTGCTGAAGAGCTTGGCGGCGAATGGGCTGACCGCTTCCTCGTGCTTTACGGTA
TCGCCGCTCCCGATTCGCAGCGCATCGCCTTCTATCGCCTTCTTGACGAGTTCTTCTGAGCGGGACTCTG
GGGTTCGAAATGACCGACCAAGCGACGCCCAACCTGCCATCACGAGATTTCGATTCCACCGCCGCCTTCT
ATGAAAGGTTGGGCTTCGGAATCGTTTTCCGGGACGCCGGCTGGATGATCCTCCAGCGCGGGGATCTCAT
GCTGGAGTTCTTCGCCCACCCTAGGGGGAGGCTAACTGAAACACGGAAGGAGACAATACCGGAAGGAACC
CGCGCTATGACGGCAATAAAAAGACAGAATAAAACGCACGGTGTTGGGTCGTTTGTTCATAAACGCGGGG
TTCGGTCCCAGGGCTGGCACTCTGTCGATACCCCACCGAGACCCCATTGGGGCCAATACGCCCGCGTTTC
TTCCTTTTCCCCACCCCACCCCCCAAGTTCGGGTGAAGGCCCAGGGCTCGCAGCCAACGTCGGGGCGGCA
GGCCCTGCCATAGCCTCAGGTTACTCATATATACTTTAGATTGATTTAAAACTTCATTTTTAATTTAAAA
GGATCTAGGTGAAGATCCTTTTTGATAATCTCATGACCAAAATCCCTTAACGTGAGTTTTCGTTCCACTG
AGCGTCAGACCCCGTAGAAAAGATCAAAGGATCTTCTTGAGATCCTTTTTTTCTGCGCGTAATCTGCTGC
TTGCAAACAAAAAAACCACCGCTACCAGCGGTGGTTTGTTTGCCGGATCAAGAGCTACCAACTCTTTTTC
CGAAGGTAACTGGCTTCAGCAGAGCGCAGATACCAAATACTGTTCTTCTAGTGTAGCCGTAGTTAGGCCA
CCACTTCAAGAACTCTGTAGCACCGCCTACATACCTCGCTCTGCTAATCCTGTTACCAGTGGCTGCTGCC
AGTGGCGATAAGTCGTGTCTTACCGGGTTGGACTCAAGACGATAGTTACCGGATAAGGCGCAGCGGTCGG
GCTGAACGGGGGGTTCGTGCACACAGCCCAGCTTGGAGCGAACGACCTACACCGAACTGAGATACCTACA
GCGTGAGCTATGAGAAAGCGCCACGCTTCCCGAAGGGAGAAAGGCGGACAGGTATCCGGTAAGCGGCAGG
GTCGGAACAGGAGAGCGCACGAGGGAGCTTCCAGGGGGAAACGCCTGGTATCTTTATAGTCCTGTCGGGT
TTCGCCACCTCTGACTTGAGCGTCGATTTTTGTGATGCTCGTCAGGGGGGCGGAGCCTATGGAAAAACGC
CAGCAACGCGGCCTTTTTACGGTTCCTGGCCTTTTGCTGGCCTTTTGCTCACATGTTCTTTCCTGCGTTA
TCCCCTGATTCTGTGGATAACCGTATTACCGCCATGCATTAGTTATTAATAGTAATCAATTACGGGGTCA
TTAGTTCATAG
Features (pLannotate 1.2.2; 16 found; start..end, strand, type, name):
     19..322     +  enhancer       CMV enhancer: human cytomegalovirus immediate early enhancer
    323..526     +  promoter       CMV promoter: human cytomegalovirus (CMV) immediate early promoter
    571..1290    +  CDS            EBFP2: enhanced blue variant of GFP (Ai et al., 2007) mammalian codon-optimized
   1341..1358    +  CDS            9xHis (fragment): 9xHis affinity tag
   1368..1417    +  CDS            SET1 (fragment): solubility-enhancement tag derived from T7 phage gene 10B
   1425..1472    +  terminator     T7 terminator: transcription terminator for bacteriophage T7 RNA polymerase
   1497..1528    +  polyA_signal   SV40 poly(A) signal (fragment): SV40 polyadenylation signal
   1562..1990    -  rep_origin     f1 ori (sequence partly withheld): f1 bacteriophage origin of replication; arrow indicates direction of (+) strand synthesis
   2017..2121    +  promoter       AmpR promoter: bla
   2123..2480    +  promoter       SV40 promoter: SV40 enhancer and early promoter
   2515..3309    +  CDS            NeoR/KanR: aminoglycoside phosphotransferase from Tn5; aph(3')-II (or nptII); confers resistance to neomycin, kanamycin, and G418 (Geneticin®)
   3330..3482    +  CDS            ble (fragment): BLE_KLEPN - Experimental evidence at protein level: Swiss-Prot protein existence level 1. Binding protein with a strong affinity to the bleomycin family of antibiotics. Binds to CL990; an antimitotic-antibiotic compound. From Klebsiella pneumoniae.
   3541..3588    +  polyA_signal   HSV TK poly(A) signal: herpes simplex virus thymidine kinase polyadenylation signal (Cole and Stacy, 1985)
   3679..3695    -  polyA_signal   bGH poly(A) signal (fragment): bovine growth hormone polyadenylation signal
   3917..4505    +  rep_origin     ori: high-copy-number ColE1/pMB1/pBR322/pUC origin of replication
   4620..4661    +  enhancer       CMV enhancer (fragment): human cytomegalovirus immediate early enhancer
