[The description below was written by a language model from this plasmid's Addgene catalogue record and pLannotate feature annotations shown in this document.]
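Description:
BFP is a mammalian expression plasmid built on the pEGFP-C3 backbone, in which the fluorescent protein coding region is annotated as EBFP2, an enhanced blue variant of GFP with mammalian codon optimisation. The catalogue lists the insert as synthetic and introduced by ligation-independent cloning. Expression is driven by the human cytomegalovirus immediate early enhancer and promoter. Downstream of the blue fluorescent protein the annotation picks up short fragments resembling a polyhistidine tag, a T7 gene 10B-derived solubility tag and a T7 terminator, followed by a partial SV40 polyadenylation signal. Whether any of these fragments is in frame with, or translated as part of, the EBFP2 product is not stated in the record, and they may simply be remnants of the cloning history.

The plasmid is propagated in E. coli at high copy from a ColE1/pUC-type origin and also carries an f1 origin for single-stranded DNA production. Selection relies on the Tn5 NeoR/KanR aminoglycoside phosphotransferase, placed behind tandem bacterial (bla) and SV40 early promoters and terminated by the HSV TK polyadenylation signal. This arrangement gives kanamycin resistance in bacteria and allows G418 selection in mammalian cells.

The stated purpose is as a control nucleocytoplasmic transport probe. No nuclear localisation or export signal is annotated, which is consistent with an unmodified fluorescent protein serving as a reference for comparison with signal-bearing probes in studies of how mechanical force on the nucleus affects nucleocytoplasmic transport.
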