Addgene plasmid #201383: BFP
Purpose: Control nucleocytoplasmic transport probe
Depositing lab: Pere Roca-Cusachs. Publication: Mechanical force application to the nucleus regulates nucleocytoplasmic transport. Andreu I, Granero-Moya I, Chahare NR, Clein K, Molina-Jordan M, Beedle AEM, Elosegui-Artola A, Abenza JF, Rossetti L, Trepat X, Raveh B, Roca-Cusachs P. Nat Cell Biol. 2022 Jun;24(6):896-905. doi: 10.1038/s41556-022-00927-7. Epub 2022 Jun 9. PubMed 35681009.
Backbone
  Vector backbone: pEGFP-C3
  Vector type: Mammalian Expression
Growth in bacteria
  Bacterial resistance: Kanamycin, 50 μg/mL
  Growth temperature: 37°C
  Growth strain: DH5alpha
  Copy number: High Copy
Gene/Insert
  Gene/Insert name: BFP
  Species: Synthetic
  Cloning method: Ligation Independent Cloning
Terms and licenses: Academic/Nonprofit Terms; Industry Terms: Not Available to Industry
Depositor comments: Internal lab code: IG123/P701
How to cite: BFP was a gift from Pere Roca-Cusachs (Addgene plasmid # 201383 ; http://n2t.net/addgene:201383 ; RRID:Addgene_201383)
